>Addgene plasmid #131166 | pMET17p-CCG 316 | addgene full sequence | sequence record 255869 | Addgene NGS Result
TCGCGCGTTTCGGTGATGACGGTGAAAACCTCTGACACATGCAGCTCCCGGAGACGGTCACAGCTTGTCT
GTAAGCGGATGCCGGGAGCAGACAAGCCCGTCAGGGCGCGTCAGCGGGTGTTGGCGGGTGTCGGGGCTGG
CTTAACTATGCGGCATCAGAGCAGATTGTACTGAGAGTGCACCATACCACCTTTTCAATTCATCATTTTT
TTTTTATTCTTTTTTTTGATTTCGGTTTCCTTGAAATTTTTTTGATTCGGTAATCTCCGAACAGAAGGAA
GAACGAAGGAAGGAGCACAGACTTAGATTGGTATATATACGCATATGTAGTGTTGAAGAAACATGAAATT
GCCCAGTATTCTTAACCCAACTGCACAGAACAAAAACCTGCAGGAAACGAAGATAAATCATGTCGAAAGC
TACATATAAGGAACGTGCTGCTACTCATCCTAGTCCTGTTGCTGCCAAGCTATTTAATATCATGCACGAA
AAGCAAACAAACTTGTGTGCTTCATTGGATGTTCGTACCACCAAGGAATTACTGGAGTTAGTTGAAGCAT
TAGGTCCCAAAATTTGTTTACTAAAAACACATGTGGATATCTTGACTGATTTTTCCATGGAGGGCACAGT
TAAGCCGCTAAAGGCATTATCCGCCAAGTACAATTTTTTACTCTTCGAAGACAGAAAATTTGCTGACATT
GGTAATACAGTCAAATTGCAGTACTCTGCGGGTGTATACAGAATAGCAGAATGGGCAGACATTACGAATG
CACACGGTGTGGTGGGCCCAGGTATTGTTAGCGGTTTGAAGCAGGCGGCAGAAGAAGTAACAAAGGAACC
TAGAGGCCTTTTGATGTTAGCAGAATTGTCATGCAAGGGCTCCCTATCTACTGGAGAATATACTAAGGGT
ACTGTTGACATTGCGAAGAGCGACAAAGATTTTGTTATCGGCTTTATTGCTCAAAGAGACATGGGTGGAA
GAGATGAAGGTTACGATTGGTTGATTATGACACCCGGTGTGGGTTTAGATGACAAGGGAGACGCATTGGG
TCAACAGTATAGAACCGTGGATGATGTGGTCTCTACAGGATCTGACATTATTATTGTTGGAAGAGGACTA
TTTGCAAAGGGAAGGGATGCTAAGGTAGAGGGTGAACGTTACAGAAAAGCAGGCTGGGAAGCATATTTGA
GAAGATGCGGCCAGCAAAACTAAAAAACTGTATTATAAGTAAATGCATGTATACTAAACTCACAAATTAG
AGCTTCAATTTAATTATATCAGTTATTACCCTATGCGGTGTGAAATACCGCACAGATGCGTAAGGAGAAA
ATACCGCATCAGGAAATTGTAAGCGTTAATATTTTGTTAAAATTCGCGTTAAATTTTTGTTAAATCAGCT
CATTTTTTAACCAATAGGCCGAAATCGGCAAAATCCCTTATAAATCAAAAGAATAGACCGAGATAGGGT
[37 nt withheld, positions 1470-1506]
AAAGAACGTGGACTCCAACGTCAAAGG
[49 nt withheld, positions 1534-1582]
T
[91 nt withheld, positions 1584-1674]
G
[124 nt withheld, positions 1676-1799]
CCATTCGCCATTCAGGCTGCGCAACTGTTGGGAAGGGCGATCGGTGCGGGCCTCTTCGCTATTACGCCAG
CTGGCGAAAGGGGGATGTGCTGCAAGGCGATTAAGTTGGGTAACGCCAGGGTTTTCCCAGTCACGACGTT
GTAAAACGACGGCCAGTGAATTGTAATACGACTCACTATAGGGCGAATTGGAGCTCCACCGCGGTTTCGC
CATTTCTTGAATGTATTTAAAGATATTTAATGCTATAATAGACATTTAAATCCAATTCTTCCAACATACA
ATGGGAGTTTGGCCGAGTGGTTTAAGGCGTCAGATTTAGGTGGATTTAACCTCTAAAATCTCTGATATCT
TCGGATGCAAGGGTTCGAATCCCTTAGCTCTCATTATTTTTTGCTTTTTCTCTTGAGGTCACATGATCGC
AAAATGGCAAATGGCACGTGAAGCTGTCGATATTGGGGAACTGTGGTGGTTGGCAAATGACTAATTAAGT
TAGTCAAGGCGCCATCCTCATGAAAACTGTGTAACATAATAACCGAAGTGTCGAAAAGGTGGCACCTTGT
CCAATTGAACACGCTCGATGAAAAAAATAAGATATATATAAGGTTAAGTAAAGCGTCTGTTAGAAAGGAA
GTTTTTCCTTTTTCTTGCTCTCTTGTCTTTTCATCTACTATTTCCTTCGTGTAATACAGGGTCGTCAGAT
ACATAGATACAATTCTATTACCCCCATCCATACATCTAGACGGCCGCTCTAGAACTAGTGGATCCCCCGG
GCTGCAGGAATTCGATATCAAGCTTATCGATACCGTCGACCGGCGCGCCAATGGTGAGCAAGGGCGAGGA
GGATAACATGGCCATCATCAAGGAGTTCATGCGCTTCAAGGTGCACATGGAGGGCTCCGTGAACGGCCAC
GAGTTCGAGATCGAGGGCGAGGGCGAGGGCCGCCCCTACGAGGGCACCCAGACCGCCAAGCTGAAGGTGA
CCAAGGGTGGCCCCCTGCCCTTCGCCTGGGACATCCTGTCCCCTCAGTTCATGTACGGCTCCAAGGCCTA
CGTGAAGCACCCCGCCGACATCCCCGACTACTTGAAGCTGTCCTTCCCCGAGGGCTTCAAGTGGGAGCGC
GTGATGAACTTCGAGGACGGCGGCGTGGTGACCGTGACCCAGGACTCCTCCCTGCAGGACGGCGAGTTCA
TCTACAAGGTGAAGCTGCGCGGCACCAACTTCCCCTCCGACGGCCCCGTAATGCAGAAGAAGACCATGGG
CTGGGAGGCCTCCTCCGAGCGGATGTACCCCGAGGACGGCGCCCTGAAGGGCGAGATCAAGCAGAGGCTG
AAGCTGAAGGACGGCGGCCACTACGACGCTGAGGTCAAGACCACCTACAAGGCCAAGAAGCCCGTGCAGC
TGCCCGGCGCCTACAACGTCAACATCAAGTTGGACATCACCTCCCACAACGAGGACTACACCATCGTGGA
ACAGTACGAACGCGCCGAGGGCCGCCACTCCACCGGCGGCATGGACGAGCTGTACAAGGGCTCGACCGGT
ATCCCTCCAGATCAACAAAGATTGATCTTTGCCGGTAAGCAGCTAGAAGACGGTAGAACGCTGTCTGATT
ACAACATTCAGAAGGAGTCCACCTTACATCTTGTGCTAAGGCTAAGAGGTGGTAGGCACGGATCCGGAGC
TTGGCTGTTGCCCGTCTCACTGGTGAAAAGAAAAACCACCCTGGCGCCCAATACGCAAACCGCCTCTCCC
CGCGCGTTGGCCGATTCATTAATGCAGCTGGCACGACAGGTTTCCCGTGGCTACCCATACGACGTCCCAG
ATTACGCCGCTGGCGCGCCAATGGGTAAAGGAGAAGAACTTTTCACTGGAGTTGTCCCAATTCTTGTTGA
ATTAGATGGTGATGTTAATGGGCACAAATTTTCTGTCAGTGGAGAGGGTGAAGGCGATGCAACATACGGA
AAACTTACCCTTAAATTTATTTGCACTACTGGAAAACTACCTGTTCCATGGCCAACACTTGTCACTACTT
TCACCTATGGTGTTCAATGCTTTTCAAGATACCCAGATCATATGAAACGGCATGACTTTTTCAAGAGTGC
CATGCCCGAAGGTTATGTACAGGAAAGAACTATATTTTTCAAAGATGACGGGAACTACAAGACACGTGCT
GAAGTCAAGTTTGAAGGTGATACCCTTGTTAATAGAATCGAGTTAAAAGGTATTGATTTTAAAGAAGATG
GAAACATTCTTGGACACAAATTGGAATACAACTATAACTCACACAATGTATACATCATGGCAGACAAACA
AAAGAATGGAATCAAAGCCAACTTCAAAATTAGACACAACATTGAAGATGGAAGCGTTCAACTAGCAGAC
CATTATCAACAAAATACTCCAATTGGCGATGGCCCTGTCCTTTTACCAGACAACCATTACCTGTCCACAC
AATCTGCCCTTTCGAAAGATCCCAACGAAAAGAGAGACCACATGGTCCTTCTTGAGTTTGTAACAGCTGC
TGGGATTACACATGGCATGGATGAACTATACAAATAAGGTACCAGCTTTTGTTCCCTTTAGTGAGGGTTA
ATTTCGAGCTTGGCGTAATCATGGTCATAGCTGTTTCCTGTGTGAAATTGTTATCCGCTCACAATTCCAC
ACAACATACGAGCCGGAAGCATAAAGTGTAAAGCCTGGGGTGCCTAATGAGTGAGCTAACTCACATTAAT
TGCGTTGCGCTCACTGCCCGCTTTCCAGTCGGGAAACCTGTCGTGCCAGCTGCATTAATGAATCGGCCAA
CGCGCGGGGAGAGGCGGTTTGCGTATTGGGCGCTCTTCCGCTTCCTCGCTCACTGACTCGCTGCGCTCGG
TCGTTCGGCTGCGGCGAGCGGTATCAGCTCACTCAAAGGCGGTAATACGGTTATCCACAGAATCAGGGGA
TAACGCAGGAAAGAACATGTGAGCAAAAGGCCAGCAAAAGGCCAGGAACCGTAAAAAGGCCGCGTTGCTG
GCGTTTTTCCATAGGCTCCGCCCCCCTGACGAGCATCACAAAAATCGACGCTCAAGTCAGAGGTGGCGAA
ACCCGACAGGACTATAAAGATACCAGGCGTTTCCCCCTGGAAGCTCCCTCGTGCGCTCTCCTGTTCCGAC
CCTGCCGCTTACCGGATACCTGTCCGCCTTTCTCCCTTCGGGAAGCGTGGCGCTTTCTCATAGCTCACGC
TGTAGGTATCTCAGTTCGGTGTAGGTCGTTCGCTCCAAGCTGGGCTGTGTGCACGAACCCCCCGTTCAGC
CCGACCGCTGCGCCTTATCCGGTAACTATCGTCTTGAGTCCAACCCGGTAAGACACGACTTATCGCCACT
GGCAGCAGCCACTGGTAACAGGATTAGCAGAGCGAGGTATGTAGGCGGTGCTACAGAGTTCTTGAAGTGG
TGGCCTAACTACGGCTACACTAGAAGAACAGTATTTGGTATCTGCGCTCTGCTGAAGCCAGTTACCTTCG
GAAAAAGAGTTGGTAGCTCTTGATCCGGCAAACAAACCACCGCTGGTAGCGGTGGTTTTTTTGTTTGCAA
GCAGCAGATTACGCGCAGAAAAAAAGGATCTCAAGAAGATCCTTTGATCTTTTCTACGGGGTCTGACGCT
CAGTGGAACGAAAACTCACGTTAAGGGATTTTGGTCATGAGATTATCAAAAAGGATCTTCACCTAGATCC
TTTTAAATTAAAAATGAAGTTTTAAATCAATCTAAAGTATATATGAGTAAACTTGGTCTGACAGTTACCA
ATGCTTAATCAGTGAGGCACCTATCTCAGCGATCTGTCTATTTCGTTCATCCATAGTTGCCTGACTCCCC
GTCGTGTAGATAACTACGATACGGGAGGGCTTACCATCTGGCCCCAGTGCTGCAATGATACCGCGAGACC
CACGCTCACCGGCTCCAGATTTATCAGCAATAAACCAGCCAGCCGGAAGGGCCGAGCGCAGAAGTGGTCC
TGCAACTTTATCCGCCTCCATCCAGTCTATTAATTGTTGCCGGGAAGCTAGAGTAAGTAGTTCGCCAGTT
AATAGTTTGCGCAACGTTGTTGCCATTGCTACAGGCATCGTGGTGTCACGCTCGTCGTTTGGTATGGCTT
CATTCAGCTCCGGTTCCCAACGATCAAGGCGAGTTACATGATCCCCCATGTTGTGCAAAAAAGCGGTTAG
CTCCTTCGGTCCTCCGATCGTTGTCAGAAGTAAGTTGGCCGCAGTGTTATCACTCATGGTTATGGCAGCA
CTGCATAATTCTCTTACTGTCATGCCATCCGTAAGATGCTTTTCTGTGACTGGTGAGTACTCAACCAAGT
CATTCTGAGAATAGTGTATGCGGCGACCGAGTTGCTCTTGCCCGGCGTCAATACGGGATAATACCGCGCC
ACATAGCAGAACTTTAAAAGTGCTCATCATTGGAAAACGTTCTTCGGGGCGAAAACTCTCAAGGATCTTA
CCGCTGTTGAGATCCAGTTCGATGTAACCCACTCGTGCACCCAACTGATCTTCAGCATCTTTTACTTTCA
CCAGCGTTTCTGGGTGAGCAAAAACAGGAAGGCAAAATGCCGCAAAAAAGGGAATAAGGGCGACACGGAA
ATGTTGAATACTCATACTCTTCCTTTTTCAATATTATTGAAGCATTTATCAGGGTTATTGTCTCATGAGC
GGATACATATTTGAATGTATTTAGAAAAATAAACAAATAGGGGTTCCGCGCACATTTCCCCGAAAAGTGC
CACCTGGGTCCTTTTCATCACGTGCTATAAAAATAATTATAATTTAAATTTTTTAATATAAATATATAAA
TTAAAAATAGAAAGTAAAAAAAGAAATTAAAGAAAAAATAGTTTTTGTTTTCCGAAGATGTAAAAGACTC
TAGGGGGATCGCCAACAAATACTACCTTTTATCTTGCTCTTCCTGCTCTCAGGTATTAATGCCGAATTGT
TTCATCTTGTCTGTGTAGAAGACCACACACGAAAATCCTGTGATTTTACATTTTACTTATCGTTAATCGA
ATGTATATCTATTTAATCTGCTTTTCTTGTCTAATAAATATATATGTAAAGTACGCTTTTTGTTGAAATT
TTTTAAACCTTTGTTTATTTTTTTTTCTTCATTCCGTAACTCTTCTACCTTCTTTATTTACTTTCTAAAA
TCCAAATACAAAACATAAAAATAAATAAACACAGAGTAAATTCCCAAATTATTCCATCATTAAAAGATAC
GAGGCGCGTGTAAGTTACAGGCAAGCGATCCGTCTAAGAAACCATTATTATCATGACATTAACCTATAAA
AATAGGCGTATCACGAGGCCCTTTCGTC
Features (pLannotate 1.2.2; 25 found; start..end, strand, type, name):
    137..186     +  misc_feature   bom (fragment): basis of mobility region from pBR322
    194..409     +  promoter       URA3 promoter: S. cerevisiae URA3
    410..1213    +  CDS            URA3: orotidine-5'-phosphate decarboxylase, required for uracil biosynthesis; S. cerevisiae URA3; yeast auxotrophic marker, counterselectable with 5-fluoroorotic acid (5-FOA)
   1292..1343    +  misc_feature   bom (fragment): basis of mobility region from pBR322
   1371..1799    -  rep_origin     f1 ori (sequence partly withheld): f1 bacteriophage origin of replication; arrow indicates direction of (+) strand synthesis
   1803..1960    -  CDS            lacZα (fragment): LacZα fragment of β-galactosidase; lacZ fragment
   1963..1981    +  promoter       T7 promoter: promoter for bacteriophage T7 RNA polymerase
   2081..2181    +  ncRNA          tRNA: Accession: RF00005 - tRNA
   2183..2533    +  promoter       MET17 promoter: S. cerevisiae MET17; expression is repressed by methionine; MET15; MET25
   2540..2610    +  misc_feature   MCS (fragment): pBluescript multiple cloning site
   2620..3327    +  CDS            mCherry: mCherry is a basic (constitutively fluorescent) red fluorescent protein published in 2004, derived from Discosoma sp.. It is reported to be a very rapidly-maturing monomer with low acid sensitivity.
   3337..3462    +  CDS            ubiquitin (fragment): Saccharomyces cerevisiae ubiquitin
   3483..3596    +  CDS            lacI (fragment): lac repressor; lacI; The lac repressor binds to the lac operator to inhibit transcription in E. coli. This inhibition can be relieved by adding lactose or isopropyl-β-D-thiogalactopyranoside (IPTG).
   3601..3626    +  CDS            HA (fragment): HA (human influenza hemagglutinin) epitope tag
   3640..4353    +  CDS            GFP (S65T): GFP (S65T) is a basic (constitutively fluorescent) green fluorescent protein published in 1995, derived from Aequorea victoria.
   4374..4392    -  promoter       T3 promoter: promoter for bacteriophage T3 RNA polymerase
   4437..4453    -  protein_bind   lac operator: The lac repressor binds to the lac operator to inhibit transcription in E. coli. This inhibition can be relieved by adding lactose or isopropyl-β-D-thiogalactopyranoside (IPTG). lac repressor encoded by lacI
   4461..4491    -  promoter       lac promoter: promoter for the E. coli lac operon
   4506..4527    -  protein_bind   CAP binding site: CAP binding activates transcription in the presence of cAMP. E. coli catabolite activator protein
   4540..4632    -  CDS            lacI (fragment): lac repressor; lacI; The lac repressor binds to the lac operator to inhibit transcription in E. coli. This inhibition can be relieved by adding lactose or isopropyl-β-D-thiogalactopyranoside (IPTG).
   4815..5403    -  rep_origin     ori: high-copy-number ColE1/pMB1/pBR322/pUC origin of replication
   5574..6434    -  CDS            AmpR: β-lactamase; bla; confers resistance to ampicillin, carbenicillin, and related antibiotics
   6435..6539    -  promoter       AmpR promoter: bla
   6576..7079    +  misc_feature   CEN/ARS: S. cerevisiae CEN6 centromere fused to an autonomously replicating sequence
   7147..35      +  CDS            rop (fragment) (across the origin): Rop protein, which maintains plasmids at low copy number; rop
