[The description below was written by a language model from this plasmid's Addgene catalogue record and pLannotate feature annotations shown in this document.]
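Description:
pMET17p-CCG 316 is an empty yeast expression backbone built on the pRS316 shuttle vector, designed for making bait fusions for SPLIFF, a fluorescence-based split-ubiquitin method that maps protein-protein interactions in single living Saccharomyces cerevisiae cells. In yeast it is maintained as a centromeric plasmid through a CEN6/ARS element and selected through URA3, which complements uracil auxotrophy and can be counterselected with 5-FOA. In E. coli it is propagated through a ColE1/pUC-type origin with ampicillin resistance. An f1 origin, lacZα remnants, and flanking T7 and T3 promoters remain from the parental vector.

The expression cassette begins with the methionine-repressible MET17 promoter, so bait levels can be adjusted through the methionine content of the medium. A short multiple cloning site fragment follows, and then the CCG module: mCherry, a fragment of yeast ubiquitin corresponding to its C-terminal half (Cub), and GFP (S65T). The feature table also shows a short lacI-derived stretch and a partial HA epitope between the ubiquitin fragment and GFP, which presumably act as linker sequence. No gene is inserted. A bait coding sequence is cloned between the promoter and mCherry so that CCG sits at the bait's C terminus.

In the split-ubiquitin principle, a prey carrying the N-terminal ubiquitin half (Nub) that interacts with the bait reconstitutes a ubiquitin-like fold. Ubiquitin-specific proteases then cleave after Cub and release GFP with an N-terminal arginine (the "R" in the module name), which is a destabilising residue that directs rapid degradation. The interaction is therefore read as loss of green fluorescence relative to red, resolved in time and space. No dedicated yeast terminator is annotated downstream of GFP.
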