Addgene plasmid #131166: pMET17p-CCG 316
Purpose: (Empty Backbone) For ScMET17 promoter regulated expression of mCherry-Cub-R-GFP (CCG) fused bait proteins, centromeric ARS plasmid, URA3 complements the uracil auxotrophy of S. cerevisiae ura mutant
Depositing lab: Nils Johnsson. Depositing organization: Universitaet Ulm. Publication: SPLIFF: A Single-Cell Method to Map Protein-Protein Interactions in Time and Space. Dunkler A, Rosler R, Kestler HA, Moreno-Andres D, Johnsson N. Methods Mol Biol. 2015;1346:151-68. doi: 10.1007/978-1-4939-2987-0_11. PubMed 26542721.
Backbone
  Vector backbone: pRS316
  Backbone manufacturer: Sikorski and Hieter, 1992
  Vector type: Yeast Expression
  Tag / fusion protein: CCG (C terminal on backbone)
Growth in bacteria
  Bacterial resistance: Ampicillin, 100 μg/mL
  Growth temperature: 37°C
  Growth strain: DH5alpha
  Copy number: Low Copy
Gene/Insert
  Gene/Insert name: None
  Tag / fusion protein: CCG (C terminal on backbone)
Terms and licenses: Academic/Nonprofit Terms; Industry Terms: Not Available to Industry
How to cite: pMET17p-CCG 316 was a gift from Nils Johnsson (Addgene plasmid # 131166 ; http://n2t.net/addgene:131166 ; RRID:Addgene_131166)
